Addgene plasmid #210747: pUC57-ITR2-H1-GFP sgRNA Gollum Target 3- eCMV- SaSp-3XFLAG-SV40NLS-ITR2
Purpose: Coding for SaSp Cas9 alongside Gollum sgRNA targeting GFP Target 3
Depositing lab: Vincent Dion. Depositing organization: Cardiff University. Publication: Developing small Cas9 hybrids using molecular modeling. Mangin A, Dion V, Menzies G. bioRxiv 2023.10.24.563270 10.1101/2023.10.24.563270.
Backbone
  Vector backbone: pUC57
  Backbone manufacturer: Genscript
  Vector type: Mammalian Expression, CRISPR
Growth in bacteria
  Bacterial resistance: Ampicillin, 100 μg/mL
  Growth temperature: 37°C
  Growth strain: NEB Stable
  Copy number: High Copy
Gene/Insert 1
  Gene/Insert name: SaSp Cas9
  Species: Synthetic
  Mutation: N-terminal Sa Cas9, C-terminal Sp Cas9
  Promoter: eCMV
  Tag / fusion protein: 3xFLAG, SV40 NLS, PolyA signal (C terminal on insert)
  Cloning method: Unknown
  Sequencing primers: 5′ n/a
Gene/Insert 2
  Gene/Insert name: Gollum sgRNA GFP Target 3 (alt name: gRNA target: GGTGGTGCAGATGAACTTCAGTTTTAGAGCTAGAAATAGCAAGTTAAAATAAGGCAAAATGCCGTGTTTAACTTGAAAAAGTGT)
  Species: Synthetic
  Promoter: H1
  Cloning method: Unknown
  Sequencing primers: 5′ n/a
Resource information
  A portion of this plasmid was derived from a plasmid made by: Genscript
Terms and licenses: Academic/Nonprofit Terms; Industry Terms: Not Available to Industry
Depositor comments: Please visit https://doi.org/10.1101/2023.10.24.563270 for bioRxiv preprint.
How to cite: pUC57-ITR2-H1-GFP sgRNA Gollum Target 3- eCMV- SaSp-3XFLAG-SV40NLS-ITR2 was a gift from Vincent Dion (Addgene plasmid # 210747 ; http://n2t.net/addgene:210747 ; RRID:Addgene_210747)
