[The description below was written by a language model from this plasmid's Addgene catalogue record and pLannotate feature annotations shown in this document.]
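Description:
pUC57-ITR2-H1-GFP sgRNA Gollum Target 3- eCMV- SaSp-3XFLAG-SV40NLS-ITR2 is a 7.6 kb mammalian CRISPR expression plasmid built on the pUC57 cloning backbone. It is propagated in E. coli at high copy from the ColE1/pUC origin and selected with ampicillin through the β-lactamase gene. Remnants of the lacZα/lac promoter region flank the insert. The whole payload sits between two AAV2 inverted terminal repeats, the cis elements needed to replicate and package a genome into adeno-associated virus. This layout suggests an all-in-one AAV transfer design, although the record lists the vector only as mammalian expression and CRISPR. A recombination-limiting bacterial strain is specified, which is consistent with the instability typical of ITRs.

Between the ITRs are two expression units. A human H1 Pol III promoter drives the "Gollum" sgRNA, a synthetic guide with a spacer against GFP (Target 3). The annotation software reads the spacer as a short fluorescent-protein fragment and recognises only part of the scaffold as the S. pyogenes type, in keeping with a modified scaffold. Downstream, the CMV enhancer and promoter (eCMV) drive SaSp Cas9, a synthetic hybrid nuclease with an N-terminal portion from Staphylococcus aureus Cas9 and a C-terminal portion from S. pyogenes Cas9. The feature table annotates only the S. aureus-like segment, leaving roughly 800 nt before the tags unlabelled, presumably the Sp-derived part. The protein carries C-terminal 3xFLAG and SV40 NLS sequences for detection and nuclear import, and the transcript ends in a short synthetic poly(A) signal.

The construct comes from work on designing small Cas9 hybrids by molecular modelling. It co-delivers the hybrid nuclease and a GFP-targeting guide to mammalian cells, which would allow its activity to be tested at a GFP target.
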