Features (pLannotate 1.2.2; 21 found; start..end, strand, type, name):
    137..236     +  misc_feature   bom (fragment): basis of mobility region from pBR322
    242..399     -  CDS            lacZα (fragment): LacZα fragment of β-galactosidase; lacZ fragment
    432..572     -  repeat_region  AAV2 ITR: inverted terminal repeat of adeno-associated virus serotype 2 inverted
    605..695     +  promoter       H1 promoter: human H1 RNA promoter
    702..724     -  CDS            PS-CFP2 (fragment): photoswitchable cyan-to-green fluorescent protein mammalian codon-optimized
    724..758     +  misc_RNA       gRNA scaffold (fragment): guide RNA scaffold for the Streptococcus pyogenes CRISPR/Cas9 system
    881..1184    +  enhancer       CMV enhancer: human cytomegalovirus immediate early enhancer
   1185..1388    +  promoter       CMV promoter: human cytomegalovirus (CMV) immediate early promoter
   1433..4156    +  CDS            cas9 (fragment): CAS9_STAAU - Experimental evidence at protein level: Swiss-Prot protein existence level 1. CRISPR (clustered regularly interspaced short palindromic repeat) is an adaptive immune system that provides protection against mobile genetic elements (viruses, transposable elements and conjugative plasmids). CRISPR clusters contain spacers, sequences complementary to antecedent mobile elements, and target invading nucleic acids. CRISPR clusters are transcribed and processed into CRISPR RNA (crRNA). In type II CRISPR systems correct processing of pre-crRNA requires a trans- encoded small RNA (tracrRNA)
   4961..4981    +  CDS            FLAG (fragment): FLAG® epitope tag, followed by an enterokinase cleavage site
   5006..5029    +  CDS            3xFLAG (fragment): three tandem FLAG® epitope tags
   5072..5120    +  polyA_signal   poly(A) signal: synthetic polyadenylation signal
   5137..5277    +  repeat_region  AAV2 ITR: inverted terminal repeat of adeno-associated virus serotype 2 inverted
   5359..5375    -  protein_bind   lac operator: The lac repressor binds to the lac operator to inhibit transcription in E. coli. This inhibition can be relieved by adding lactose or isopropyl-β-D-thiogalactopyranoside (IPTG). lac repressor encoded by lacI
   5383..5413    -  promoter       lac promoter: promoter for the E. coli lac operon
   5428..5449    -  protein_bind   CAP binding site: CAP binding activates transcription in the presence of cAMP. E. coli catabolite activator protein
   5462..5554    -  CDS            lacI (fragment): lac repressor; lacI; The lac repressor binds to the lac operator to inhibit transcription in E. coli. This inhibition can be relieved by adding lactose or isopropyl-β-D-thiogalactopyranoside (IPTG).
   5737..6325    -  rep_origin     ori: high-copy-number ColE1/pMB1/pBR322/pUC origin of replication
   6496..7356    -  CDS            AmpR: β-lactamase; bla; confers resistance to ampicillin, carbenicillin, and related antibiotics
   7357..7461    -  promoter       AmpR promoter: bla
   7556..35      +  CDS            rop (fragment) (across the origin): Rop protein, which maintains plasmids at low copy number; rop
>Addgene plasmid #210747 | pUC57-ITR2-H1-GFP sgRNA Gollum Target 3- eCMV- SaSp-3XFLAG-SV40NLS-ITR2 | addgene full sequence | sequence record 418044 | Addgene NGS Result
TCGCGCGTTTCGGTGATGACGGTGAAAACCTCTGACACATGCAGCTCCCGGAGACGGTCACAGCTTGTCT
GTAAGCGGATGCCGGGAGCAGACAAGCCCGTCAGGGCGCGTCAGCGGGTGTTGGCGGGTGTCGGGGCTGG
CTTAACTATGCGGCATCAGAGCAGATTGTACTGAGAGTGCACCATATGCGGTGTGAAATACCGCACAGAT
GCGTAAGGAGAAAATACCGCATCAGGCGCCATTCGCCATTCAGGCTGCGCAACTGTTGGGAAGGGCGATC
GGTGCGGGCCTCTTCGCTATTACGCCAGCTGGCGAAAGGGGGATGTGCTGCAAGGCGATTAAGTTGGGTA
ACGCCAGGGTTTTCCCAGTCACGACGTTGTAAAACGACGGCCAGTGAATTCGAGCTCGGTACCTCGCGAA
TGCATCTAGATCCTGCAGGCAGCTGCGCGCTCGCTCGCTCACTGAGGCCGCCCGGGCAAAGCCCGGGCGT
CGGGCGACCTTTGGTCGCCCGGCCTCAGTGAGCGAGCGAGCGCGCAGAGAGGGAGTGGCCAACTCCATCA
CTAGGGGTTCCTGCGGCCCCCCCTAGGTAGGCTAGGCTAGGCGTATATTTGCATGTCGCTATGTGTTCTG
GGAAATCACCATAAACGTGAAATGTCTTTGGATTTGGGAATCTTATAAGTTCTGTATGAGACCACTCTTT
CCCGGTGGTGCAGATGAACTTCAGTTTTAGAGCTAGAAATAGCAAGTTAAAATAAGGCAAAATGCCGTGT
TTAACTTGAAAAAGTGTTTTTTTTCTAGAGGGTACCGGGGCCCGCCTAGGTAGTTATTAATAGTAATCAA
TTACGGGGTCATTAGTTCATAGCCCATATATGGAGTTCCGCGTTACATAACTTACGGTAAATGGCCCGCC
TGGCTGACCGCCCAACGACCCCCGCCCATTGACGTCAATAATGACGTATGTTCCCATAGTAACGCCAATA
GGGACTTTCCATTGACGTCAATGGGTGGAGTATTTACGGTAAACTGCCCACTTGGCAGTACATCAAGTGT
ATCATATGCCAAGTACGCCCCCTATTGACGTCAATGACGGTAAATGGCCCGCCTGGCATTATGCCCAGTA
CATGACCTTATGGGACTTTCCTACTTGGCAGTACATCTACGTATTAGTCATCGCTATTACCATGGTGATG
CGGTTTTGGCAGTACATCAATGGGCGTGGATAGCGGTTTGACTCACGGGGATTTCCAAGTCTCCACCCCA
TTGACGTCAATGGGAGTTTGTTTTGGCACCAAAATCAACGGGACTTTCCAAAATGTCGTAACAACTCCGC
CCCATTGACGCAAATGGGCGGTAGGCGTGTACGGTGGGAGGTCTATATAAGCAGAGCTGGTTTAGTGAAC
CGTCAGATCCGCTAGCGCTACCGGTCGCCACCATGAAGAGGAATTACATTCTGGGCCTGGACATCGGGAT
CACCTCTGTGGGGTATGGCATTATCGACTACGAGACAAGAGACGTGATCGACGCAGGCGTCAGACTCTTC
AAGGAGGCCAACGTGGAGAATAACGAAGGCAGGCGGAGCAAGAGGGGTGCAAGGAGATTGAAAAGAAGGC
GGCGCCACAGAATCCAGAGGGTGAAGAAGCTCCTTTTCGACTACAACTTGCTCACCGATCATAGCGAGCT
GTCCGGCATCAATCCTTACGAGGCTAGGGTCAAGGGATTGAGCCAGAAGTTGTCAGAGGAGGAGTTCAGC
GCAGCACTGCTCCATCTTGCCAAGAGGAGAGGAGTCCACAACGTGAATGAGGTGGAGGAAGATACTGGGA
ATGAGCTGAGCACGAAGGAGCAGATCTCTAGAAACTCAAAAGCCTTGGAAGAAAAGTATGTTGCTGAACT
CCAGCTTGAAAGACTCAAGAAGGACGGGGAGGTGAGGGGCTCAATTAACAGGTTCAAGACATCTGACTAT
GTGAAAGAAGCAAAGCAGCTCCTCAAAGTGCAAAAAGCTTACCACCAGCTGGACCAAAGTTTTATCGACA
CGTACATCGATCTTTTGGAAACACGACGAACGTATTACGAAGGACCAGGTGAAGGCTCACCCTTTGGCTG
GAAAGACATTAAAGAGTGGTACGAAATGTTGATGGGACACTGTACATACTTCCCTGAAGAGCTGCGCAGC
GTCAAGTACGCCTATAACGCCGACCTGTACAACGCCCTTAACGACCTCAACAATTTGGTGATCACTAGAG
ACGAGAACGAAAAGCTCGAGTACTACGAAAAATTCCAAATTATCGAAAATGTCTTCAAGCAGAAGAAAAA
GCCTACACTCAAACAGATTGCCAAAGAGATATTGGTAAACGAAGAGGATATCAAAGGGTACAGAGTCACT
TCCACCGGGAAGCCGGAGTTCACTAATCTCAAGGTTTATCACGACATAAAGGACATAACCGCCCGGAAAG
AGATCATTGAGAACGCCGAGCTTCTGGACCAGATTGCAAAAATTCTTACTATCTACCAATCATCCGAGGA
CATCCAGGAGGAGCTCACCAATCTTAATAGCGAGCTCACGCAAGAAGAAATTGAGCAAATTAGCAATCTC
AAGGGGTACACCGGAACCCATAATTTGAGCCTTAAGGCTATTAACTTGATTCTGGACGAGCTTTGGCACA
CGAACGATAATCAGATTGCCATTTTTAACCGGCTTAAACTCGTTCCGAAGAAAGTTGATTTGAGTCAACA
AAAGGAAATACCTACCACTTTGGTAGACGATTTTATTCTCTCCCCTGTGGTAAAGCGATCCTTTATCCAG
TCAATCAAAGTGATTAATGCAATCATTAAAAAGTACGGGCTGCCCAATGACATTATTATCGAGCTCGCAA
GGGAGAAGAACAGCAAAGATGCCCAGAAGATGATAAACGAGATGCAGAAGCGGAATCGACAGACAAATGA
AAGGATTGAAGAAATAATCCGAACAACAGGGAAGGAAAATGCTAAGTATCTTATCGAAAAGATTAAGCTC
CACGATATGCAGGAGGGCAAGTGCCTTTACTCTCTCGAGGCGATTCCATTGGAGGACCTCCTTAACAATC
CGTTCAACTACGAGGTGGATCACATCATCCCCAGGAGCGTGAGCTTCGACAACTCATTCAACAACAAGGT
GTTAGTGAAGCAGGAGGAGAACAGCAAGAAAGGTAATAGGACCCCATTCCAGTACCTTAGTAGCTCTGAC
TCCAAGATCAGCTACGAGACTTTCAAGAAGCACATACTGAACTTAGCCAAGGGTAAAGGCCGCATTAGCA
AAACCAAGAAGGAGTATTTGCTGGAAGAAAGGGACATCAACCGGTTCTCAGTCCAGAAGGACTTCATCAA
CAGGAACCTGGTGGACACAAGATACGCTACCAGGGGCCTGATGAACCTCTTGAGATCTTACTTCCGGGTC
AATAACCTGGATGTTAAGGTCAAGTCTATCAACGGCGGCTTCACCAGCTTCCTGAGAAGAAAGTGGAAGT
TCAAGAAGGAGCGAAACAAGGGGTACAAACACCATGCCGAGGACGCTCTGATAATCGCTAACGCCGACTT
CATCTTCAAGGAGTGGAAGAAGCTGGACAAAGCCAAGAAGGTGATGGAAAACCAGATGTTCGAAGAGAAG
CAGGCTGAGTCCATGCCAGAGATCGAGACAGAGCAGGAATACAAGGAAATCTTCATCACCCCTCACCAGA
TCAAACATATTAAGGATTTCAAAGACTATAAGTACTCCCATAGAGTTGACAAAAAGCCCAACAGAGAACT
GATCAACGACACTCTCTACTCTACCAGAAAGGACGATAAAGGTAACACTCTTATTGTCAACAATCTCAAT
GGCCTGTACGACAAGGACAACGATAAGCTGAAGAAACTGATCAACAAATCACCCGAGAAGCTCCTGATGT
ACCACCACGACCCACAGACATACCAGAAGTTGAAGCTCATCATGGAACAGTACGGCGACGAGAAGAACCC
CCTGTACAAATACTACGAGGAAACGGGGAATTACCTCACCAAGTACTCTAAAAAGGACAACGGACCCGTT
ATTAAAAAGATCAAATATTATGGTAACAAGCTTAATGCTCATCTGGACATCACCGATGATTACCCCAATT
CCAGAAATAAGGTGGTCAAACTGTCTACCGGAGGATTCAGTAAGGAAAGCATACTGCCGAAAAGGAATTC
CGACAAGCTGATCGCTAGGAAGAAGGACTGGGATCCCAAAAAATACGGGGGATTCGACTCCCCCACAGTT
GCGTACAGCGTGCTCGTGGTGGCAAAAGTGGAGAAGGGGAAATCCAAAAAACTAAAATCAGTCAAAGAGC
TGCTTGGCATTACAATCATGGAGAGGTCTTCCTTCGAGAAGAATCCAATTGACTTCCTCGAGGCTAAGGG
ATACAAGGAGGTGAAGAAGGACTTGATAATCAAACTGCCGAAGTACAGCTTGTTCGAGCTCGAAAATGGC
CGCAAGAGGATGCTGGCTAGCGCTGGCGAGCTCCAGAAGGGCAACGAGCTGGCCCTGCCCAGCAAGTACG
TGAACTTCCTTTATCTCGCATCACACTACGAGAAGCTCAAGGGATCACCCGAGGACAACGAGCAGAAGCA
GCTGTTTGTGGAGCAGCACAAGCACTATCTCGATGAAATTATTGAACAGATCTCCGAATTTTCTAAACGG
GTAATTCTCGCAGACGCTAACCTCGACAAAGTGCTGAGCGCATACAATAAACATCGGGACAAGCCAATTA
GGGAGCAGGCTGAGAACATCATCCATCTTTTCACCTTGACAAATCTCGGCGCTCCAGCCGCCTTCAAGTA
CTTCGACACCACCATCGATAGGAAGCGATACACATCAACGAAAGAGGTGCTGGACGCCACTCTGATCCAC
CAGAGCATCACCGGCCTGTACGAAACGAGAATCGACTTGTCTCAGCTGGGCGGAGATGACTACAAGGACG
ACGACGACAAGGACTATAAGGACGATGATGATAAGGATTACAAAGATGACGACGATAAGCCCCCCAAGAA
GAAGAGGAAGGTGGAGGCCAGCTAAGAATTCAATAAAAGATCTTTATTTTCATTAGATCTGTGTGTTGGT
TTTTTGTGTGTAAGAATTCCGGCCGCAGGAACCCCTAGTGATGGAGTTGGCCACTCCCTCTCTGCGCGCT
CGCTCGCTCACTGAGGCCGGGCGACCAAAGGTCGCCCGACGCCCGGGCTTTGCCCGGGCGGCCTCAGTGA
GCGAGCGAGCGCGCAGCTGCCTGCAGGATCGGATCCCGGGCCCGTCGACTGCAGAGGCCTGCATGCAAGC
TTGGCGTAATCATGGTCATAGCTGTTTCCTGTGTGAAATTGTTATCCGCTCACAATTCCACACAACATAC
GAGCCGGAAGCATAAAGTGTAAAGCCTGGGGTGCCTAATGAGTGAGCTAACTCACATTAATTGCGTTGCG
CTCACTGCCCGCTTTCCAGTCGGGAAACCTGTCGTGCCAGCTGCATTAATGAATCGGCCAACGCGCGGGG
AGAGGCGGTTTGCGTATTGGGCGCTCTTCCGCTTCCTCGCTCACTGACTCGCTGCGCTCGGTCGTTCGGC
TGCGGCGAGCGGTATCAGCTCACTCAAAGGCGGTAATACGGTTATCCACAGAATCAGGGGATAACGCAGG
AAAGAACATGTGAGCAAAAGGCCAGCAAAAGGCCAGGAACCGTAAAAAGGCCGCGTTGCTGGCGTTTTTC
CATAGGCTCCGCCCCCCTGACGAGCATCACAAAAATCGACGCTCAAGTCAGAGGTGGCGAAACCCGACAG
GACTATAAAGATACCAGGCGTTTCCCCCTGGAAGCTCCCTCGTGCGCTCTCCTGTTCCGACCCTGCCGCT
TACCGGATACCTGTCCGCCTTTCTCCCTTCGGGAAGCGTGGCGCTTTCTCATAGCTCACGCTGTAGGTAT
CTCAGTTCGGTGTAGGTCGTTCGCTCCAAGCTGGGCTGTGTGCACGAACCCCCCGTTCAGCCCGACCGCT
GCGCCTTATCCGGTAACTATCGTCTTGAGTCCAACCCGGTAAGACACGACTTATCGCCACTGGCAGCAGC
CACTGGTAACAGGATTAGCAGAGCGAGGTATGTAGGCGGTGCTACAGAGTTCTTGAAGTGGTGGCCTAAC
TACGGCTACACTAGAAGAACAGTATTTGGTATCTGCGCTCTGCTGAAGCCAGTTACCTTCGGAAAAAGAG
TTGGTAGCTCTTGATCCGGCAAACAAACCACCGCTGGTAGCGGTGGTTTTTTTGTTTGCAAGCAGCAGAT
TACGCGCAGAAAAAAAGGATCTCAAGAAGATCCTTTGATCTTTTCTACGGGGTCTGACGCTCAGTGGAAC
GAAAACTCACGTTAAGGGATTTTGGTCATGAGATTATCAAAAAGGATCTTCACCTAGATCCTTTTAAATT
AAAAATGAAGTTTTAAATCAATCTAAAGTATATATGAGTAAACTTGGTCTGACAGTTACCAATGCTTAAT
CAGTGAGGCACCTATCTCAGCGATCTGTCTATTTCGTTCATCCATAGTTGCCTGACTCCCCGTCGTGTAG
ATAACTACGATACGGGAGGGCTTACCATCTGGCCCCAGTGCTGCAATGATACCGCGAGACCCACGCTCAC
CGGCTCCAGATTTATCAGCAATAAACCAGCCAGCCGGAAGGGCCGAGCGCAGAAGTGGTCCTGCAACTTT
ATCCGCCTCCATCCAGTCTATTAATTGTTGCCGGGAAGCTAGAGTAAGTAGTTCGCCAGTTAATAGTTTG
CGCAACGTTGTTGCCATTGCTACAGGCATCGTGGTGTCACGCTCGTCGTTTGGTATGGCTTCATTCAGCT
CCGGTTCCCAACGATCAAGGCGAGTTACATGATCCCCCATGTTGTGCAAAAAAGCGGTTAGCTCCTTCGG
TCCTCCGATCGTTGTCAGAAGTAAGTTGGCCGCAGTGTTATCACTCATGGTTATGGCAGCACTGCATAAT
TCTCTTACTGTCATGCCATCCGTAAGATGCTTTTCTGTGACTGGTGAGTACTCAACCAAGTCATTCTGAG
AATAGTGTATGCGGCGACCGAGTTGCTCTTGCCCGGCGTCAATACGGGATAATACCGCGCCACATAGCAG
AACTTTAAAAGTGCTCATCATTGGAAAACGTTCTTCGGGGCGAAAACTCTCAAGGATCTTACCGCTGTTG
AGATCCAGTTCGATGTAACCCACTCGTGCACCCAACTGATCTTCAGCATCTTTTACTTTCACCAGCGTTT
CTGGGTGAGCAAAAACAGGAAGGCAAAATGCCGCAAAAAAGGGAATAAGGGCGACACGGAAATGTTGAAT
ACTCATACTCTTCCTTTTTCAATATTATTGAAGCATTTATCAGGGTTATTGTCTCATGAGCGGATACATA
TTTGAATGTATTTAGAAAAATAAACAAATAGGGGTTCCGCGCACATTTCCCCGAAAAGTGCCACCTGACG
TCTAAGAAACCATTATTATCATGACATTAACCTATAAAAATAGGCGTATCACGAGGCCCTTTCGTC
